Addgene plasmid #61874: pGEX-6p-1 Sesn1b
Purpose: bacterial expression of a GST-Sesn1b (mouse)
Depositing lab: Ming Li. Depositing organization: Memorial Sloan-Kettering Cancer Center. Publication: Sestrins function as guanine nucleotide dissociation inhibitors for Rag GTPases to control mTORC1 signaling. Peng M, Yin N, Li MO. Cell. 2014 Sep 25;159(1):122-33. doi: 10.1016/j.cell.2014.08.038. PubMed 25259925.
Backbone
  Vector backbone: pGEX-6p-1
  Backbone size w/o insert (bp): 6000
  Total vector size (bp): 7479
  Vector type: Bacterial Expression
Growth in bacteria
  Bacterial resistance: Ampicillin, 100 μg/mL
  Growth temperature: 37°C
  Growth strain: DH5alpha
  Copy number: High Copy
Gene/Insert
  Gene/Insert name: Sesn1
  Species: M. musculus (mouse)
  Insert size (bp): 1479
  Mutation: none
  Entrez Gene: Sesn1 (a.k.a. 1110002G11Rik, Pa26, Sest1)
  Tag / fusion protein: GST (N terminal on backbone)
  Cloning method: Restriction Enzyme; 5′ cloning site BamHI (not destroyed); 3′ cloning site EcoRI (not destroyed)
  Sequencing primers: 5′ pGEX 5'
Terms and licenses: Academic/Nonprofit Terms; Industry Terms: Not Available to Industry
How to cite: pGEX-6p-1 Sesn1b was a gift from Ming Li (Addgene plasmid # 61874 ; http://n2t.net/addgene:61874 ; RRID:Addgene_61874)
