[The description below was written by a language model from this plasmid's Addgene catalogue record.]
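Description:
pGEX-6p-1 Sesn1b is a bacterial expression plasmid built on the pGEX-6p-1 backbone for producing mouse Sestrin 1 as a glutathione S-transferase fusion protein in E. coli. The record lists a backbone of about 6 kb and a total size of 7,479 bp. The plasmid is maintained at high copy number in standard cloning strains under ampicillin selection. No feature table is provided, so the individual backbone elements are not itemised here. The pGEX series generally drives expression from an IPTG-inducible tac promoter under control of a plasmid-borne lacI repressor, and pGEX-6P vectors generally place a PreScission protease recognition site between GST and the cloning site so that the tag can be removed after purification.

The insert is a 1,479 bp Sesn1 coding sequence from Mus musculus (also known as Pa26 or Sest1), recorded as carrying no mutations. It was cloned between the BamHI and EcoRI sites, both of which remain intact, which places it downstream of the backbone-encoded N-terminal GST tag. The "Sesn1b" in the name suggests a particular isoform or variant of the gene, but the record does not define this further.

The stated purpose is bacterial expression of GST-Sesn1b. A fusion of this kind allows affinity capture on glutathione resin, giving recombinant protein suitable for pull-down and in vitro biochemical assays. The plasmid comes from a study reporting that Sestrins act as guanine nucleotide dissociation inhibitors for Rag GTPases to control mTORC1 signalling, so purified Sestrin 1 for binding or nucleotide-exchange experiments is its likely application, although the record does not specify particular assays.
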