>Addgene plasmid #61874 | pGEX-6p-1 Sesn1b | addgene partial sequence | sequence record 102556 | pGEX5 5'-GGGCTGGCAAGCCACGTTTGGTG-3'
GGATCTGGAAGTTCTGTTCCAGGGGCCCCTGGGATCCATGCGCCTGGCCGCCGCGTCGAACGAGGCGTAC
GCAGCCTCGCTGGCTGTCTCCGAGCTGCTGAGCTGCCACCAGTGCGGCGGGGACCGCGGCCAGGACGAGG
AACTTGGAATCAGAATCCCTCGGCCACTAGGACACGGACCAAGCAGGTTCATCCCAGAGAAGGAGATGCT
GCAGGTGGGCAGTGAAGACGCACAGATGCATGCGTTATTTGCAGACTCCTTTGCTGCTTTGGGTCGTCTG
GATAACATCACATTAGTGATGGTTTTCCATCCACAATATTTAGAAAGTTTCTTAAAGACTCAACACTACC
TACTACAAATGGATGGGCCATTACCCCTCCATTATCGGCACTACATTGGAATCATGGCGGCAGCGAGGCA
TCAGTGTTCCTACCTGGTGAATCTGCATGTCAGTGACTTTCTTCATGTTGGTGGGGACCCCAAGTGGCTC
AATGGTTTAGAGAATGCTCCTCAAAAACTGCAGAACTTAGGAGAACTTAACAAAGTGTTAGCCCATAGGC
CTTGGCTGATTACCAAAGAACATATCGAGGGCCTTCTGAAAGCAGAGGAGCACAGCTGGTCTCTCGCCGA
GCTGGTCCATGCCGTGGTTCTGCTCACACACTACCACTCTCTTG
