>Addgene plasmid #61874 | pGEX-6p-1 Sesn1b | addgene partial sequence | sequence record 102557 | pGEX3 5'-CCGGGAGCTGCATGTGTCAGAGG-3'
CGCGCGAGGCAGATCGTCAGTCAGTCACGATGCGGCCGCTCGAGTCGACCCGGGAATTCTCAGGTCATAT
ACCGGGTAATGGCTCTCAGAGCATACAGGAGTTCTGCTTGCATCCTAGCTTCTATAAGAAGCAGATTAAC
ATGGACCTTCTCAGAGTGCTTGAACTGCCTCCAGAAGCTGTCATACATCCTTTTGGTAACCTTTTCAGGA
GTGCACACGACGGTTTTGATGTAAACTTTAAAGCTACGATCCAGCAGCTGGTTAATTTCCCCATAGTCAT
AGTCGTCGTATCGTATTCCAAACATGCAGTGGATATAGTTCCAGATAGCCCGTCTGAGCATTGAGGTATC
AACATCTTTGTGCATGGCCATAGTATTGTAAGTTAGATTGTAAGCAATGTGAAATTTCTCATCAATTAAC
TGTCCCACATCTGGATAGAGACGATTCACCAGAGAGTAACCATGGTCTTCCCAGCAGTAGTCCTGGACAC
GAAACGTTGGGACATGCATCCCGTGTCTGGAGAAATCCTTGTAGCCGTAACTAGTGTCCTCAAAGTGCCG
AGACACATCTCTTGCTGGTGTAACTTCATCATCGTCCGAAGAGAAGACAAACATGCTCTCTCTCTTTTCC
ATCTCAAACCGCGACGCCATCTCCTCCTGGCTAGCCTCCTCCTCCTCTCGGCATTCCTGTAACTGCCTCA
TCTTTTCCATGAGAGC
